>Addgene plasmid #1831 | BA-Wnt10b | addgene partial sequence | sequence record 17031 | 1831 with Bglob-pA-R
ACACCAGCCACCACCTTCTGATAGGCAGCCTGCACCTGAGGAGTGAATTCGCGGCCGCGTCGACTTTTTT
TTTTTTTTTTTTTTGAAAAGATAAAGAAATTATTTTACTCAGATTAAATACAAAAAAAAAGAACATTGAA
TAAAGAAAGACAAAATGTATATGCAAATAATTCAGTGGCAGAGAATGCTAGTTTTGCTAAAATTATCTAA
TTTTTAGCCGGGAGTGGTAAGGCCTACATGCAATTCCAGAACTCAAGAATGAGACACAGTGGAAAGTCTG
AAGCCAGCCTAGGGTACGTACTGACCGCCTGGCTAGCCTGGGGTACACAGTGAGACTCTTCCCTGACAAA
CGACACATTTTGCATTTTGAGCATAGGAATCCTCTCAATTTTTTTCCCATCACCCTTGTTGTACATCCCT
CCCCCCACCCCACCCCCACCCTCCAGCCCCCAACCCCTGCCCAATTCTCTGGTTTGGACTTAGAGACAAC
AGTACCTGTCCTTTAATTGTCCACCTAATTGTTAAGTTTAAGTTCTGAAACTCCCATTGCAGACATGACC
TTGTAGTATAGCAAAGGGTTCAATAAGTGACAGTCGGAGGGCAAGGTCTGGCCCTGCACACCAGCTTTGT
GAGCTGTGTTGAACACAGCTATCCCCATCCGCTTATGTGAGGTCTGTGTCTGCTTTCATCACCCCCTGCC
ATAACTATTTGGGGTCTATACAGCAGAACTGGGTAGTACG
