[The description below was written by a language model from this plasmid's Addgene catalogue record.]
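Description:
BA-Wnt10b is a mammalian expression plasmid built on the pCAGGS backbone (about 3.2 kb without insert) that carries mouse Wnt10b, the gene also known as wingless-related MMTV integration site 10b. The insert is recorded as roughly 3.4 kb and was cloned by restriction digestion into an EcoRI site, with EcoRI retained at both the 5′ and 3′ junctions, so the fragment can be released with a single enzyme. Because both ends are identical, the cloning itself was non-directional, and the record does not describe how orientation was confirmed. The plasmid is maintained in E. coli as a high-copy construct under ampicillin selection. The record names no mammalian selection marker, tag or reporter.

The "BA" in the name and the alternative insert name "beta-actin promoter" indicate that Wnt10b expression is driven by a beta-actin promoter. This fits the pCAGGS design, which generally pairs a chicken beta-actin promoter with a CMV enhancer for strong, broadly active transcription in mammalian cells. The listed 3′ sequencing primer anneals in a beta-globin polyadenylation region, which suggests that transcripts are terminated by that signal downstream of the insert. No feature table is provided, so the exact element boundaries, and whether the 3.4 kb insert comprises only cDNA or also includes untranslated or promoter sequence, cannot be determined from the record, which points to a scanned map for detail.

The associated publication concerns the role of Wnt-10b in hypermorphic development and transformation of mouse mammary glands. The construct is therefore suited to constitutive overexpression of this secreted Wnt ligand in mammalian cells for studies of Wnt signalling, development and oncogenesis.
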