Addgene plasmid #1831: BA-Wnt10b
Depositing lab: Philip Leder. Depositing organization: Harvard Medical School. Publication: Wnt-10b directs hypermorphic development and transformation in mammary glands of male and female mice. Lane TF, Leder P. Oncogene 1997 Oct;15(18):2133-44. 10.1038/sj.onc.1201593 PubMed 9393971.
Backbone
  Vector backbone: pCAGGS
  Backbone size w/o insert (bp): 3200
  Vector type: Mammalian Expression
Growth in bacteria
  Bacterial resistance: Ampicillin, 100 μg/mL
  Growth temperature: 37°C
  Growth strain: DH5alpha
  Copy number: High Copy
Gene/Insert
  Gene/Insert name: Wnt10b (alt names: Wnt-10b; wingless related MMTV integration site 10b; beta-actin promoter)
  Species: M. musculus (mouse)
  Insert size (bp): 3400
  Entrez Gene: Wnt10b (a.k.a. Wnt1, Wnt12)
  Cloning method: Restriction Enzyme; 5′ cloning site EcoRI (not destroyed); 3′ cloning site EcoRI (not destroyed)
  Sequencing primers: 5′ na; 3′ Bglob-pA-R
Terms and licenses: Academic/Nonprofit Terms; Industry Terms: Not Available to Industry
Depositor comments: See scanned map. (Leder #C-893)
How to cite: BA-Wnt10b was a gift from Philip Leder (Addgene plasmid # 1831 ; http://n2t.net/addgene:1831 ; RRID:Addgene_1831)
